>Addgene plasmid | pTRKH3-ermGFP | analyzer sequence | sequence record 11335
TCGACCTGCTGACGACCGGCGTCAATATTCCGTCAATCTGTAATATCGTGTTCCTGCGTAAAGTACGCAT
CCGCATTCTGTACGAACAGATGAAAGGCCGCGCCACGCGCATATGCCCGGGAGTGAATAAAACCAGCTTT
AAGAGTTTTGACTGTGTCGATATCTACAGCACGCTGGAGAGCGTCGACCGATGCCCTTGAGAGCCTTCAA
CCCAGTCAGCTCCTTCCGGTGGGCGCGGGGCATGACTATCGTCGCCGCACTTATGACTGTCTTCTTTATC
ATGCAACTCGTAGGACAGGTGCCGGCAGCGCTCTGGGTCATTTTCGGCGAGGACCGCTTTCGCTGGAGCG
CGACGATGATCGGCCTGTCGCTTGCGGTATTCGGAATCTTGCACGCCCTCGCTCAAGCCTTCGTCACTGG
TCCCGCCACCAAACGTTTCGGCGAGAAGCAGGCCATTATCGCCGGCATGGCGGCCGACGCGCTGGGCTAC
GTCTTGCTGGCGTTCGCGACGCGAGGCTGGATGGCCTTCCCCATTATGATTCTTCTCGCTTCCGGCGGCA
TCGGGATGCCCGCGTTGCAGGCCATGCTGTCCAGGCAGGTAGATGACGACCATCAGGGACAGCTTCAAGG
ATCGCTCGCGGCTCTTACCAGCCTAACTTCGATCACTGGACCGCTGATCGTCACGGCGATTTATGCCGCC
TCGGCGAGCACATGGAACGGGTTGGCATGGATTGTAGGCGCCGCCCTATACCTTGTCTGCCTCCCCGCGT
TGCGTCGCGGTGCATGGAGCCGGGCCACCTCGACCTGAATGGAAGCCGGCGGCACCTCGCTAACGGATTC
ACCACTCCAAGAATTGGAGCCAATCAATTCTTGCGGAGAACTGTGAATGCGCAAACCAACCCTTGGCAGA
ACATATCCATCGCGTCCGCCATCTCCAGCAGCCGCACGCGGCGCATCTCGAGTCTAGAATCGATACGATT
TTGAAGTGGCAACAGATAAAAAAAAGCAGTTTAAAATTGTTGCTGAACTTTTAAAACAAGCAAATACAAT
CATTGTCGCAACAGATAGCGACAGAGAAGGCGAAAACATTGCCTGGTCGATCATTCATAAAGCAAATGCC
TTTTCTAAAGATAAAACGTATAAAAGACTATGGATCAATAGTTTAGAAAAAGATGTGATCCGTAGCGGTT
TTCAAAATTTGCAACCAGGAATGAATTACTATCCCTTTTATCAAGAAGCGCACAAAAAGAAAAACGAAAT
GATACACCAATCAGTGCAAAAAAAGATATAATGGGAGATAAGACGGTTCGTGTTCGTGCTGACTTGCACC
ATATCATAAAAATCGAAACAGCAAAGAATGGCGGAAACGTAAAAGAAGTTATGGAAATAAGACTTAGAAG
CAAACTTAAGAGTGTGTTGATAGTGCAGTATCTTAAAATTTTGTATAATAGGAATTGAAGTTAAATTAGA
TGCTAAAAATTTGTAATTAAGAAGGAGTGATTACATGAACAAAAATATAAAATATTCTCAAAACTTTTTA
ACGAGTGAAAAAGTACTCAACCAAATAATAAAACAATTGAATTTAAAAGAAACCGATACCGTTTACGAAA
TTGGAACAGGTAAAGGGCATTTAACGACGAAACTGGCTAAAATAAGTAAACAGGTAACGTCTATTGAATT
AGACAGTCATCTATTCAACTTATCGTCAGAAAAATTAAAACTGAATACTCGTGTCACTTTAATTCACCAA
GATATTCTACAGTTTCAATTCCCTAACAAACAGAGGTATAAAATTGTTGGGAGTATTCCTTACCATTTAA
GCACACAAATTATTAAAAAAGTGGTTTTTGAAAGCCATGCGTCTGACATCTATCTGATTGTTGAAGAAGG
ATTCTACAAGCGTACCTTGGATATTCACCGAACACTAGGGTTGCTCTTGCACACTCAAGTCTCGATTCAG
CAATTGCTTAAGCTGCCAGCGGAATGCTTTCATCCTAAACCAAAAGTAAACAGTGTCTTAATAAAACTTA
CCCGCCATACCACAGATGTTCCAGATAAATATTGGAAGCTATATACGTACTTTGTTTCAAAATGGGTCAA
TCGAGAATATCGTCAACTGTTTACTAAAAATCAGTTTCATCAAGCAATGAAACACGCCAAAGTAAACAAT
TTAAGTACCGTTACTTATGAGCAAGTATTGTCTATTTTTAATAGTTATCTATTATTTAACGGGAGGAAAT
AATTCTATGAGTCGCTTTTGTAAATTTGGAAAGTTACACGTTACTAAAGGGAATGTAGATAAATTATTAG
GTATACTACTGACAGCTTCCAAGGAGCTAAAGAGGTCCCTAGCGCTCTTATCATGGGGAAGCTCGGATCA
TATGCAAGACAAAATAAACTCGCAACAGCACTTGGAGAAATGGGACGAATCGAGAAAACCCTCTTTACGC
TGGATTACATATCTAATAAAGCCGTAAGGAGACGGGTTCAAAAAGGTTTAAATAAAGGAGAAGCAATCAA
TGCATTAGCTAGAACTATATTTTTTGGACAACGTGGAGAATTTAGAGAACGTGCTCTCCAAGACCAGTTA
CAAAGAGCTAGTGCACTAAACATAATTATTAACGCTATAAGTGTGTGGAACACTGTATATATGGAAAAAG
CCGTAGAAGAATTAAAAGCAAGAGGAGAATTTAGAGAAGATTTAATGCCATATGCGTGGCCGTTAGGATG
GGAACATATCAATTTTCTTGGAGAATACAAATTTGAAGGATTACATGACACTGGGCAAATGAATTTACGT
CCTTTACGTATAAAAGAGCCGTTTTATTCTTAATATAACGGCTCTTTTTATAGAAAAAATCCTTAGCGTG
GTTTTTTTCCGAAATGCTGGCGGTACCCCAAGAATTAGAAATGAGTAGATCAAATTATTCACGAATAGAA
TCAGGAAAATCAGATCCAACCATAAAAACACTAGAACAAATTGCAAAGTTAACTAACTCAACGCTAGTAG
TGGATTTAATCCCAAATGAGCCAACAGAACCAGAGCCAGAAACAGAATCAGAACAAGTAACATTGGATTT
AGAAATGGAAGAAGAAAAAAGCAATGACTTCGTGTGAATAATGCACGAAATCGTTGCTTATTTTTTTTTA
AAAGCGGTATACTAGATATAACGAAACAACGAACTGAATAGAAACGAAAAAAGAGCCATGACACATTTAT
AAAATGTTTGACGACATTTTATAAATGCATAGCCCGATAAGATTGCCAAACCAACGCTTATCAGTTAGTC
AGATGAACTCTTCCCTCGTAAGAAGTTATTTAATTAACTTTGTTTGAAGACGGTATATAACCGTACTATC
ATTATATAGGGAAATCAGAGAGTTTTCAAGTATCTAAGCTACTGAATTTAAGAATTGTTAAGCAATCAAT
CGGAAATCGTTTGATTGCTTTTTTTGTATTCATTTATAGAAGGTGGAGTTTGTATGAATCATGATGAATG
TAAAACTTATATAAAAAATAGTTTATTGGAGATAAGAAAATTAGCAAATATCTATACACTAGAAACGTTT
AAGAAAGAGTTAGAAAAGAGAAATATCTACTTAGAAACAAAATCAGATAAGTATTTTTCTTCGGAGGGGG
AAGATTATATATATAAGTTAATAGAAAATAACAAAATAATTTATTCGATTAGTGGAAAAAAATTGACTTA
TAAAGGAAAAAAATCTTTTTCAAAACATGCAATATTGAAACAGTTGAATGAAAAAGCAAACCAAGTTAAT
TAAACAACCTATTTTATAGGATTTATAGGAAAGGAGAACAGCTGAATGAATATCCCTTTTGTTGTAGAAA
CTGTGCTTCATGACGGCTTGTTAAAGTACAAATTTAAAAATAGTAAAATTCGCTCAATCACTACCAAGCC
AGGTAAAAGCAAAGGGGCTATTTTTGCGTATCGCTCAAAATCAAGCATGATTGGCGGTCGTGGTGTTGTT
CTGACTTCCGAGGAAGCGATTCAAGAAAATCAAGATACATTTACACATTGGACACCCAACGTTTATCGTT
ATGGAACGTATGCAGACGAAAACCGTTCATACACGAAAGGACATTCTGAAAACAATTTAAGACAAATCAA
TACCTTCTTTATTGATTTTGATATTCACACGGCAAAAGAAACTATTTCAGCAAGCGATATTTTAACAACC
GCTATTGATTTAGGTTTTATGCCTACTATGATTATCAAATCTGATAAAGGTTATCAAGCATATTTTGTTT
TAGAAACGCCAGTCTATGTGACTTCAAAATCAGAATTTAAATCTGTCAAAGCAGCCAAAATAATTTCGCA
AAATATCCGAGAATATTTTGGAAAGTCTTTGCCAGTTGATCTAACGTGTAATCATTTTGGTATTGCTCGC
ATACCAAGAACGGACAATGTAGAATTTTTTGATCCTAATTACCGTTATTCTTTCAAAGAATGGCAAGATT
GGTCTTTCAAACAAACAGATAATAAGGGCTTTACTCGTTCAAGTCTAACGGTTTTAAGCGGTACAGAAGG
CAAAAAACAAGTAGATGAACCCTGGTTTAATCTCTTATTGCACGAAACGAAATTTTCAGGAGAAAAGGGT
TTAATAGGGCGTAATAACGTCATGTTTACCCTCTCTTTAGCCTACTTTAGTTCAGGCTATTCAATCGAAA
CGTGCGAATATAATATGTTTGAGTTTAATAATCGATTAGATCAACCCTTAGAAGAAAAAGAAGTAATCAA
AATTGTTAGAAGTGCCTATTCAGAAAACTATCAAGGGGCTAATAGGGAATACATTACCATTCTTTGCAAA
GCTTGGGTATCAAGTGATTTAACCAGTAAAGATTTATTTGTCCGTCAAGGGTGGTTTAAATTCAAGAAAA
AAAGAAGCGAACGTCAACGTGTTCATTTGTCAGAATGGAAAGAAGATTTAATGGCTTATATTAGCGAAAA
AAGCGATGTATACAAGCCTTATTTAGTGACGACCAAAAAAGAGATTAGAGAAGTGCTAGGCATTCCTGAA
CGGACATTAGATAAATTGCTGAAGGTACTGAAGGCGAATCAGGAAATTTTCTTTAAGATTAAACCAGGAA
GAAATGGTGGCATTCAACTTGCTAGTGTTAAATCATTGTTGCTATCGATCATTAAAGTAAAAAAAGAAGA
AAAAGAAAGCTATATAAAGGCGCTGACAAATTCTTTTGACTTAGAGCATACATTCATTCAAGAGACTTTA
AACAAGCTAGCAGAACGCCCTAAAACGGACACACAACTCGATTTGTTTAGCTATGATACAGGCTGAAAAT
AAAACCCGCACTATGCCATTACATTTATATCTATGATACGTGTTTGTTTTTTCTTTGCTGTTTAGCGAAT
GATTAGCAGAAATATACAGAGTAAGATTTTAATTAATTATTAGGGGGAGAAGGAGAGAGTAGCCCGAAAA
CTTTTAGTTGGCTTGGACTGAACGAAGTGAGGGAAAGGCTACTAAAACGTCGAGGGGCAGTGAGAGCGAA
GCGAACACTTGATTTTTTAATTTTCTATCTTTTATAGGTCATTAGAGTATACTTATTTGTCCTATAAACT
ATTTAGCAGCATAATAGATTTATTGAATAGGTCATTTAAGTTGAGCATATTAGAGGAGGAAAATCTTGGA
GAAATATTTGAAGAACCCGATTACATGGATTGGATTAGTTCTTGTGGTTACGTGGTTTTTAACTAAAAGT
AGTGAATTTTTGATTTTTGGTGTGTGTGTCTTGTTGTTAGTATTTGCTAGTCAAAGTGATTAAATAGAAT
TCCGGATGAGCATTCATCAGGCGGGCAAGAATGTGAATAAAGGCCGGATAAAACTTGTGCTTATTTTTCT
TTACGGTCTTTAAAAAGGCCGTAATATCCAGCTGAACGGTCTGGTTATAGGTACATTGAGCAACTGACTG
AAATGCCTCAAAATGTTCTTTACGATGCCATTGGGATATATCAACGGTGGTATATCCAGTGATTTTTTTC
TCCATTTTAGCTTCCTTAGCTCCTGAAAATCTCGATAACTCAAAAAATACGCCCGGTAGTGATCTTATTT
CATTATGGTGAAAGTTGGAACCTCTTACGTGCCGATCAACGTCTCATTTTCGCCAAAAGTTGGCCCAGGG
CTTCCCGGTATCAACAGGGACACCAGGATTTATTTATTCTGCGAAGTGATCTTCCGTCACAGGTATTTAT
TCGGCGCAAAGTGCGTCGGGTGATGCTGCCAACTTACTGATTTAGTGTATGATGGTGTTTTTGAGGTGCT
CCAGTGGCTTCTGTTTCTATCAGCTGTCCCTCCTGTTCAGCTACTGACGGGGTGGTGCGTAACGGCAAAA
GCACCGCCGGACATCAGCGCTAGCGGAGTGTATACTGGCTTACTATGTTGGCACTGATGAGGGTGTCAGT
GAAGTGCTTCATGTGGCAGGAGAAAAAAGGCTGCACCGGTGCGTCAGCAGAATATGTGATACAGGATATA
TTCCGCTTCCTCGCTCACTGACTCGCTACGCTCGGTCGTTCGACTGCGGCGAGCGGAAATGGCTTACGAA
CGGGGCGGAGATTTCCTGGAAGATGCCAGGAAGATACTTAACAGGGAAGTGAGAGGGCCGCGGCAAAGCC
GTTTTTCCATAGGCTCCGCCCCCCTGACAAGCATCACGAAATCTGACGCTCAAATCAGTGGTGGCGAAAC
CCGACAGGACTATAAAGATACCAGGCGTTTCCCCCTGGCGGCTCCCTCGTGCGCTCTCCTGTTCCTGCCT
TTCGGTTTACCGGTGTCATTCCGCTGTTATGGCCGCGTTTGTCTCATTCCACGCCTGACACTCAGTTCCG
GGTAGGCAGTTCGCTCCAAGCTGGACTGTATGCACGAACCCCCCGTTCAGTCCGACCGCTGCGCCTTATC
CGGTAACTATCGTCTTGAGTCCAACCCGGAAAGACATGCAAAAGCACCACTGGCAGCAGCCACTGGTAAT
TGATTTAGAGGAGTTAGTCTTGAAGTCATGCGCCGGTTAAGGCTAAACTGAAAGGACAAGTTTTGGTGAC
TGCGCTCCTCCAAGCCAGTTACCTCGGTTCAAAGAGTTGGTAGCTCAGAGAACCTTCGAAAAACCGCCCT
GCAAGGCGGTTTTTTCGTTTTCAGAGCAAGAGATTACGCGCAGACCAAAACGATCTCAAGAAGATCATCT
TATTAATCAGATAAAATATTTCTAGATTTCAGTGCAATTTATCTCTTCAAATGTAGCACCTGAAGTCAGC
CCCATACGATATAAGTTGTAATTCTCATGTTTGACAGCTTATCATCGATAAGCTTTAATGCGGTAGTTTA
TCACAGTTAAATTGCTAACGCAGTCAGGCACCGTGTATGAAATCTAACAATGCGCTCATCGTCATCCTCG
GCACCGTCACCCTGGATGCTGTAGGCATAGGCTTGGTTATGCCGGTACTGCCGGGCCTCTTGCGGGATAT
CGTCCATTCCGACAGCATCGCCAGTCACTATGGCGTGCTGCTAGCGCTATATGCGTTGATGCAATTTCTA
TGCGCACCCGTTCTCGGAGCACTGTCCGACCGCTTTGGCCGCCGCCCAGTCCTGCTCGCTTCGCTACTTG
GAGCCACTATCGACTACGCGATCATGGCGACCACACCCGTCCTGTGGATCCTTATTTGTATAGTTCATCC
ATGCCATGTGTAATCCCAGCAGCCGTTACAAACTCAAGAAGGACCATGTGGTCTCTCTTTTCGTTGGGAT
CTTTCGAAAGGGCAGATTGTGTGGACAGGTAATGGTTGTCTGGTAAAAGGACAGGGTCATCGCCAATTGG
AGTATTTTGTTGATAATGATCAGCGAGTTGCACGCCGCCGTCTTCGATGTTGTGGCGGGTCTTGAAGTTG
GCTTTGATGCCGTTCTTTTGCTTGTCGGCCATGATGTATACGTTGTGGGAGTTGTAGTTGTATTCCAACT
TGTGGCCGAGGATGTTTCCGTCCTCCTTGAAATCGATTCCCTTAAGCTCGATCCTGTTGACGAGGGTGTC
TCCCTCAAACTTGACTTCAGCACGTGTCTTGTAGTTCCCGTCGTCCTTGAAGAAGATGGTCCTCTCCTGC
ACGTATCCCTCAGGCATGGCGCTCTTGAAGAAGTCGTGCCGCTTCATATGATCTGGATATCTTGAAAAGC
ATTGAACACCATAAGTGAGAGTAGTGACAAGTGTTGGCCATGGAACAGGTAGTTTTCCAGTAGTGCAAAT
AAATTTAAGGGTAAGTTTTCCGTATGTTGCATCACCTTCACCCTCTCCACTGACAGAAAATTTGTACCCA
TTAACATCACCATCTAATTCAACAAGAATTGGGACAACTCCAGTGAAAAGTTCTTCTCCTTTACTCATGA
ATTCCCTTCTTAATTACAAATTTTTAGCATCTAATTTAACTTCAATTCCTATTATACAAAATTTTAAGAT
ACTGCACTATCAACACACTCTTAAGTTTGCTTCTAAGTCTTATTTCCATAACTTCTTTTACGTTTCCGCC
ATTCTTTGCTGTTTCGATTTTTATGATATGGTGCAAGTCAGCACGAACACGAACCGTCTTATCTCCCATT
ATATCTTTTTTTGCACTGATTGGTGTATCATTTCGTTTTTCTTTTTGTGCGCTTCTTGATAAAAGGGATA
GTAATTCATTCCTGGTTGCAAATTTTGAAAACCGCTACGGATCACATCTTTTTCTAAACTATTGATCCAT
AGTCTTTTATACGTTTTATCTTTAGAAAAGGCATTTGCTTTATGAATGATCGACCAGGCAATGTTTTCGC
CTTCTCTGTCGCTATCTGTTGCGACAATGATTGTATTTGCTTGTTTTAAAAGTTCAGCAACAATTTTAAA
CTGCTTTTTTTTATCTGTTGCCACTTCAAAATCGTATCGATTCTAGACTAAGCTTATCGATACCG
Features (pLannotate 1.2.2; 15 found; start..end, strand, type, name):
    176..808     +  CDS            TcR (fragment): tetracycline efflux protein; tet; confers resistance to tetracycline
   1505..2239    +  CDS            erm: ERM_STREE - Experimental evidence at protein level: Swiss-Prot protein existence level 1. This protein produces a dimethylation of the adenine residue at position 2085 in 23S rRNA, resulting in reduced affinity between ribosomes and macrolide-lincosamide-streptogramin B antibiotics. From Streptococcus pneumoniae.
   2306..2830    +  CDS            tnpA (fragment): TNPA_BACTU - Protein inferred from homology: Swiss-Prot protein existence level 3. Required for transposition of transposon Tn4430. From Bacillus thuringiensis.
   2899..3114    +  CDS            copR (fragment): COPR_STRAG - Protein predicted: Swiss-Prot protein existence level 4. Involved in copy control of plasmid pIP501. From Streptococcus agalactiae.
   3826..5313    +  CDS            repS: REPS_STRPY - Protein predicted: Swiss-Prot protein existence level 4. Essential for replication. From Streptococcus pyogenes.
   5807..6025    -  CDS            CmR (fragment): chloramphenicol acetyltransferase; cat; confers resistance to chloramphenicol
   6026..6128    -  promoter       cat promoter: promoter of the E. coli cat gene encoding chloramphenicol acetyltransferase
   6249..6392    +  mobile_element IS1 (fragment): prokaryotic transposable element IS1
   6511..6566    -  rep_origin     RSF ori (fragment): Plasmids containing the RSF 1030 origin of replication can be propagated in E. coli cells that contain additional plasmids with compatible origins.
   6654..7199    -  rep_origin     p15A ori: Plasmids containing the medium-copy-number p15A origin of replication can be propagated in E. coli cells that contain a second plasmid with the ColE1 origin.
   7311..7339    +  promoter       tet promoter: E. coli promoter for tetracycline efflux protein gene
   7387..7682    +  CDS            TcR (fragment): tetracycline efflux protein; tet; confers resistance to tetracycline
   7682..8398    -  CDS            mgfp5: GFP with folding enhancement mutations; mgfp5; suitable for expression in plants due to removal of a cryptic intron
   8940..7       +  misc_feature   MCS (fragment) (across the origin): pBluescript multiple cloning site
   8952..188     +  CDS            hsdR (fragment) (across the origin): T1RK_ECOLI - Also known as hsr. Experimental evidence at protein level: Swiss-Prot protein existence level 1. The EcoKI enzyme recognizes 5'-AACN(6)GTGC-3'. Subunit R is required for both nuclease and ATPase activities, but not for modification. From Escherichia coli (strain K12).
